Addgene plasmid #243314: AiP15022 - pAAV-AiE1398m-minBG-SYFP2-P2A-3XFLAG-H2B-WPRE3-BGHpA
Purpose: AiE1398m is an enhancer sequence designed to drive AAV-mediated transgene expression in specific populations of brain cells.
Depositing lab: Allen Institute for Brain Science & Jonathan Ting. Depositing organization: Allen Institute.
Backbone
  Vector backbone: pAAV2
  Vector type: AAV
Growth in bacteria
  Bacterial resistance: Ampicillin, 100 μg/mL
  Growth temperature: 37°C
  Growth strain: NEB Stable
  Copy number: High Copy
Gene/Insert
  Gene/Insert name: SYFP2-P2A-3XFLAG-H2B
  Species: Synthetic
  Cloning method: Gibson Cloning
Terms and licenses: Academic/Nonprofit Terms; Industry Terms: Not Available to Industry
How to cite: AiP15022 - pAAV-AiE1398m-minBG-SYFP2-P2A-3XFLAG-H2B-WPRE3-BGHpA was a gift from Allen Institute for Brain Science & Jonathan Ting (Addgene plasmid # 243314 ; http://n2t.net/addgene:243314 ; RRID:Addgene_243314)
