[The description below was written by a language model from this plasmid's Addgene catalogue record and pLannotate feature annotations shown in this document.]
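Description:
AiP15022 - pAAV-AiE1398m-minBG-SYFP2-P2A-3XFLAG-H2B-WPRE3-BGHpA is an AAV transfer plasmid on a pAAV2 backbone, about 5.7 kb in the sequenced record. Its expression cassette sits between AAV2 inverted terminal repeats, which allow the intervening DNA to be replicated and packaged into recombinant AAV particles. The right ITR is annotated in full, whereas only short fragments of the left ITR were detected by the automated annotation. In bacteria the plasmid is maintained by a high-copy ColE1/pUC-type origin and selected with ampicillin through the bla gene. An f1 phage origin is also present. Short telR/telL sequences from coliphage N15 and small bom and rop fragments are annotated in the backbone as well, and the record gives no role for them.

According to the name, transcription is controlled by the AiE1398m enhancer placed upstream of a minimal beta-globin promoter (minBG). Neither element is annotated in the feature table, but they presumably occupy the unannotated stretch between the left ITR and the SYFP2 coding sequence. The synthetic insert encodes SYFP2, a rapidly maturing monomeric yellow fluorescent protein. This is joined by a P2A self-cleaving peptide to human histone H2B carrying an N-terminal 3xFLAG tag. One transcript should therefore yield a free fluorescent reporter together with an epitope-tagged, chromatin-bound nuclear marker. A shortened woodchuck element (WPRE3, detected as two WPRE fragments) enhances transcript stability and expression, and a bovine growth hormone polyadenylation signal terminates the message. The stated purpose is to use the enhancer to drive AAV-mediated transgene expression in specific populations of brain cells, but the record does not say which populations are targeted.
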