Features (pLannotate 1.2.2; 20 found; start..end, strand, type, name):
     12..39      +  repeat_region  AAV2 ITR (fragment): inverted terminal repeat of adeno-associated virus serotype 2 inverted
     68..95      +  repeat_region  AAV2 ITR (fragment): inverted terminal repeat of adeno-associated virus serotype 2 inverted
   1034..1750    +  CDS            SYFP2: SYFP2 is a basic (constitutively fluorescent) yellow fluorescent protein published in 2006, derived from Aequorea victoria. It is reported to be a very rapidly-maturing monomer with moderate acid sensitivity.
   1829..1894    +  CDS            3xFLAG: three tandem FLAG® epitope tags, followed by an enterokinase cleavage site
   1925..2302    +  CDS            H2B: human histone H2B; HIST1H2BJ
   2336..2493    +  misc_feature   WPRE (fragment): woodchuck hepatitis virus posttranscriptional regulatory element
   2499..2579    +  misc_feature   WPRE (fragment): woodchuck hepatitis virus posttranscriptional regulatory element
   2596..2707    +  polyA_signal   bGH poly(A) signal: bovine growth hormone polyadenylation signal
   2825..2965    +  repeat_region  AAV2 ITR: inverted terminal repeat of adeno-associated virus serotype 2 inverted
   2972..2999    +  misc_feature   telR: telR; telomeric sequence from coliphage N15
   3000..3027    +  misc_feature   telL: telL; telomeric sequence from coliphage N15
   3028..3077    -  misc_feature   bom (fragment): basis of mobility region from pBR322
   3096..3551    +  rep_origin     f1 ori (sequence partly withheld): f1 bacteriophage origin of replication; arrow indicates direction of (+) strand synthesis
   3552..3601    -  misc_feature   bom (fragment): basis of mobility region from pBR322
   3703..3738    -  CDS            rop (fragment): Rop protein, which maintains plasmids at low copy number; rop
   3833..3937    +  promoter       AmpR promoter: bla
   3938..4798    +  CDS            AmpR: β-lactamase; bla; confers resistance to ampicillin, carbenicillin, and related antibiotics
   4969..5557    +  rep_origin     ori: high-copy-number ColE1/pMB1/pBR322/pUC origin of replication
   5614..5641    +  misc_feature   telR: telR; telomeric sequence from coliphage N15
   5642..5669    +  misc_feature   telL: telL; telomeric sequence from coliphage N15
>Addgene plasmid #243314 | AiP15022 - pAAV-AiE1398m-minBG-SYFP2-P2A-3XFLAG-H2B-WPRE3-BGHpA | addgene full sequence | sequence record 485876 | Addgene NGS Result
CCTGCAGGCAGCTGCGCGCTCGCTCGCTCACTGAGGCCGCCCGGGCGTCGGGCGACCTTTGGTCGCCCGG
CCTCAGTGAGCGAGCGAGCGCGCAGAGAGGGAGTGGCCAACTCCATCACTAGGGGTTCCTGCGGCCGCAC
GCGTCCACTCCATCTCGGCTGTGGCTCGCGGGAAAGGCAGCCCCCTACAGTTAGTCTCCCCAGCCATCTT
CTCCGGTTCCCCTGATGCTCTCATGGCCCCAGCCATCCTAGAGCTGGTGCGCCATCGCTCACCTTTAGCA
TTCGGCCTGCTGGGGGTGAGCTTTTGGGTTAGAAGGAACAAGGCATCAGATGGGGTCGTGTTTTTTTACA
TTCCAATCAGTTTTCGGAGGGGAAGAACAGACATTTTTGTCAGCTAATTGCATTTAATTACAGAGACAAT
CGCTGTTTCCGAACGTTGTTGTGTCCACTCCCTCATCCTTCAATCAGTTCAAGCACATCCGGCCCCAGCT
GGGAGCCTTTTAATTGCATAATTTGGATTTCACTTCTGGAAAGAAACTTGAGAAAGACTCCGTGAGGGTC
TCCATTAACACAATCAGCTCCCCAGGCACCCGGGGCTGGCCCTAATTGACCCATCTCAGCTAATGCCTCT
TTCCAAAGAACGCCCGCGTCATTTCTTTGGCTTGTTTGTGCTATTGTATCCTGTTTTAGTGTCTTGATCT
TAAACATCTTTAAAGAGGGCACTCAGTGGCTTGTTTAACTGGAAGTGGTCCAGCTGGTTTGGAAGGACAG
TGCATCAGGTGATGTAAGTCCAAGGGTAGGAATTTCTGGCCTCTCCTTCCCCTGCCCATTGCACCGCTCT
CCCCAACAGGAAGTAGCTACACATGATAAGGTGCACTGTGGCTTCTAGGACTTAGGCTTTGCATAGTCTG
TAGACCTTCCTGGGGAGTGGACTGGAGCTCGGGCTGGGCATAAAAGTCAGGGCAGAGCCATCTATTGCTT
ACATTTGCTTCTGGGATCCAGATCTTTCGAAGCTAGCGCTACCGGTCGCCACCATGGTCTCCAAGGGCGA
GGAGCTGTTCACCGGGGTGGTGCCCATCCTGGTCGAGCTGGACGGCGATGTCAACGGCCACAAGTTCAGC
GTGTCCGGCGAGGGCGAGGGCGATGCCACCTACGGCAAGCTGACCCTGAAGCTGATCTGCACCACCGGCA
AGCTGCCCGTGCCCTGGCCCACCCTCGTGACCACCCTGGGCTACGGCGTGCAGTGCTTCGCCCGCTACCC
CGACCACATGAAGCAGCACGACTTCTTCAAGTCCGCCATGCCCGAAGGCTACGTCCAGGAGCGCACCATC
TTCTTCAAAGACGACGGCAACTACAAGACCCGCGCCGAGGTGAAGTTCGAGGGCGACACCCTGGTGAACC
GCATCGAGCTGAAGGGCATCGACTTCAAGGAGGACGGCAACATCCTGGGGCACAAGCTGGAGTACAACTA
CAACAGCCACAACGTCTATATCACCGCCGACAAGCAGAAGAACGGCATCAAGGCCAACTTCAAGATCCGC
CACAACATCGAGGACGGCGGCGTGCAGCTCGCCGACCACTACCAGCAGAACACCCCCATCGGCGACGGCC
CCGTGCTGCTGCCCGACAACCACTACCTGAGCTACCAGTCCAAGCTGAGCAAAGACCCCAACGAGAAGCG
CGATCACATGGTCCTGCTGGAGTTCGTGACCGCCGCCGGGATCACTCTCGGCATGGACGAGCTGTACAAG
GGCTCTGGTGCTACCAACTTCTCACTGTTGAAACAGGCAGGGGATGTAGAGGAGAATCCAGGGCCTGGTG
CTAGTGGAGACTACAAAGACCATGACGGAGATTATAAAGATCATGACATCGATTACAAGGATGACGATGA
CAAGTCCGGACTCAGATCTGGAGGCTCCGGAGGCCCAGAGCCAGCGAAGTCTGCTCCCGCCCCGAAAAAG
GGCTCCAAGAAGGCGGTGACTAAGGCGCAGAAGAAAGGCGGCAAGAAGCGCAAGCGCAGCCGCAAGGAGA
GCTATTCCATCTATGTGTATAAGGTTCTGAAGCAGGTCCACCCTGACACCGGCATTTCGTCCAAGGCCAT
GGGCATCATGAACTCGTTTGTGAACGACATTTTCGAGCGCATCGCAGGTGAGGCTTCCCGCCTGGCGCAT
TACAACAAGCGCTCGACCATCACCTCCAGGGAGATCCAGACGGCCGTGCGCCTGCTGCTGCCTGGGGAGT
TGGCCAAGCACGCCGTGTCCGAGGGTACTAAGGCCATCACCAAGTACACCAGCGCTAAGTAATGAGGCGC
GCCGCGGCCGCGAATTCGATATCATAATCAACCTCTGGATTACAAAATTTGTGAAAGATTGACTGGTATT
CTTAACTATGTTGCTCCTTTTACGCTATGTGGATACGCTGCTTTAATGCCTTTGTATCATGCTATTGCTT
CCCGTATGGCTTTCATTTTCTCCTCCTTGTATAAATCCTGGTTAGTTCTTGCCACGGCGGAACTCATCGC
CGCCTGCCTTGCCCGCTGCTGGACAGGGGCTCGGCTGTTGGGCACTGACAATTCCGTGGCTCGAGAGATC
TTCGACTGTGCCTTCTAGTTGCCAGCCATCTGTTGTTTGCCCCTCCCCCGTGCCTTCCTTGACCCTGGAA
GGTGCCACTCCCACTGTCCTTTCCTAATAAAATGAGGAAATTGCATCGCATTGTCTGAGTAGGTGTCATT
CTATTCTGGGGGGTGGGGTGGGGCAGGACAGCAAGGGGGAGGATTGGGAAGACAATAGCAGGCATGAGAT
CTCACGTGCGGACCGAGCGGCCGCAGGAACCCCTAGTGATGGAGTTGGCCACTCCCTCTCTGCGCGCTCG
CTCGCTCACTGAGGCCGGGCGACCAAAGGTCGCCCGACGCCCGGGCTTTGCCCGGGCGGCCTCAGTGAGC
GAGCGAGCGCGCAGCTGCCTGCAGGGGCGCCTATCAGCACACAATTGCCCATTATACGCGCGTATAATGG
ACTATTGTGTGCTGATATGATGCGGTATTTTCTCCTTACGCATCTGTGCGGTATTTCACACCGCATA
[95 nt withheld, positions 3078-3172]
T
[46 nt withheld, positions 3174-3219]
C
[141 nt withheld, positions 3221-3361]
CCTTTGACGTTGGAGTCCACGTTCTTT
[37 nt withheld, positions 3389-3425]
ACTCTATCTCGGGCTATTCTTTTGATTTATAAGGGATTTTGCCGATTTCGGTCTATTGGTTAAAAAATGA
GCTGATTTAACAAAAATTTAACGCGAATTTTAACAAAATATTAACGTTTACAATTTTATGGTGCACTCTC
AGTACAATCTGCTCTGATGCCGCATAGTTAAGCCAGCCCCGACACCCGCCAACACCCGCTGACGCGCCCT
GACGGGCTTGTCTGCTCCCGGCATCCGCTTACAGACAAGCTGTGACCGTCTCCGGGAGCTGCATGTGTCA
GAGGTTTTCACCGTCATCACCGAAACGCGCGAGACGAAAGGGCCTCGTGATACGCCTATTTTTATAGGTT
AATGTCATGATAATAATGGTTTCTTAGACGTCAGGTGGCACTTTTCGGGGAAATGTGCGCGGAACCCCTA
TTTGTTTATTTTTCTAAATACATTCAAATATGTATCCGCTCATGAGACAATAACCCTGATAAATGCTTCA
ATAATATTGAAAAAGGAAGAGTATGAGTATTCAACATTTCCGTGTCGCCCTTATTCCCTTTTTTGCGGCA
TTTTGCCTTCCTGTTTTTGCTCACCCAGAAACGCTGGTGAAAGTAAAAGATGCTGAAGATCAGTTGGGTG
CACGAGTGGGTTACATCGAACTGGATCTCAACAGCGGTAAGATCCTTGAGAGTTTTCGCCCCGAAGAACG
TTTTCCAATGATGAGCACTTTTAAAGTTCTGCTATGTGGCGCGGTATTATCCCGTATTGACGCCGGGCAA
GAGCAACTCGGTCGCCGCATACACTATTCTCAGAATGACTTGGTTGAGTACTCACCAGTCACAGAAAAGC
ATCTTACGGATGGCATGACAGTAAGAGAATTATGCAGTGCTGCCATAACCATGAGTGATAACACTGCGGC
CAACTTACTTCTGACAACGATCGGAGGACCGAAGGAGCTAACCGCTTTTTTGCACAACATGGGGGATCAT
GTAACTCGCCTTGATCGTTGGGAACCGGAGCTGAATGAAGCCATACCAAACGACGAGCGTGACACCACGA
TGCCTGTAGCAATGGCAACAACGTTGCGCAAACTATTAACTGGCGAACTACTTACTCTAGCTTCCCGGCA
ACAATTAATAGACTGGATGGAGGCGGATAAAGTTGCAGGACCACTTCTGCGCTCGGCCCTTCCGGCTGGC
TGGTTTATTGCTGATAAATCTGGAGCCGGTGAGCGTGGGTCTCGCGGTATCATTGCAGCACTGGGGCCAG
ATGGTAAGCCCTCCCGTATCGTAGTTATCTACACGACGGGGAGTCAGGCAACTATGGATGAACGAAATAG
ACAGATCGCTGAGATAGGTGCCTCACTGATTAAGCATTGGTAACTGTCAGACCAAGTTTACTCATATATA
CTTTAGATTGATTTAAAACTTCATTTTTAATTTAAAAGGATCTAGGTGAAGATCCTTTTTGATAATCTCA
TGACCAAAATCCCTTAACGTGAGTTTTCGTTCCACTGAGCGTCAGACCCCGTAGAAAAGATCAAAGGATC
TTCTTGAGATCCTTTTTTTCTGCGCGTAATCTGCTGCTTGCAAACAAAAAAACCACCGCTACCAGCGGTG
GTTTGTTTGCCGGATCAAGAGCTACCAACTCTTTTTCCGAAGGTAACTGGCTTCAGCAGAGCGCAGATAC
CAAATACTGTTCTTCTAGTGTAGCCGTAGTTAGGCCACCACTTCAAGAACTCTGTAGCACCGCCTACATA
CCTCGCTCTGCTAATCCTGTTACCAGTGGCTGCTGCCAGTGGCGATAAGTCGTGTCTTACCGGGTTGGAC
TCAAGACGATAGTTACCGGATAAGGCGCAGCGGTCGGGCTGAACGGGGGGTTCGTGCACACAGCCCAGCT
TGGAGCGAACGACCTACACCGAACTGAGATACCTACAGCGTGAGCTATGAGAAAGCGCCACGCTTCCCGA
AGGGAGAAAGGCGGACAGGTATCCGGTAAGCGGCAGGGTCGGAACAGGAGAGCGCACGAGGGAGCTTCCA
GGGGGAAACGCCTGGTATCTTTATAGTCCTGTCGGGTTTCGCCACCTCTGACTTGAGCGTCGATTTTTGT
GATGCTCGTCAGGGGGGCGGAGCCTATGGAAAAACGCCAGCAACGCGGCCTTTTTACGGTTCCTGGCCTT
TTGCTGGCCTTTTGCTCATATCAGCACACAATTGCCCATTATACGCGCGTATAATGGACTATTGTGTGCT
GATAACATGT
